>Addgene plasmid #161943 | IBMc071 | addgene full sequence | sequence record 327544 | Addgene NGS Result
TACTAGAGGAGATTCTCATGTTTGACAGCTTATCATCGATAAGCTTTAATGCGGTAGTTTATCACAGTTA
AATTGCTAACGCAGTCAGGCACCGTGTATGAAATCTAACAATGCGCTCATCGTCATTCTCGGCACCGTCA
CCCTGGACGCTGTAGGCATAGGCTTGGTTATGCCGGTACTGCCGGGCCTCTTGCGGGATATCGTCCATTC
CGACAGTATTGCCAGTCACTATGGCGTGCTGCTTGCGCTCTATGCGTTGATGCAATTTCTTTGCGCACCC
GTTCTCGGAGCCCTGTCCGACCGCTTTGGCCGCCGTCCAGTCCTGCTCGCTTCGCTCCTTGGAGCCACTA
TCGACTACGCGATCATGGCGACCACACCCGTCCTGTGGATTCTCTACGCCGGACGCATCGTGGCGGGCAT
CACGGGTGCCACAGGTGCGGTTGCTGGTGCCTATATCGCCGACATCACCGATGGGGAAGATCGGGCTCGC
CACTTCGGGCTCATGAGCGCTTGTTTCGGCGTGGGTATGGTGGCAGGCCCCGTGGCCGGGGGACTGTTGG
GTGCCATCTCCTTGCATGCACCATTCCTTGCGGCGGCGGTGCTCAACGGCCTCAACCTCCTCCTGGGCTG
CTTCCTTATGCAGGAATCGCATAAGGGAGAGCGCCGTCCGATGCCCTTGCGTGCCTTCAATCCAGTCAGC
TCCTTCCGGTGGGCGCGGGGCATGACTATCGTCGCCGCACTTATGACTGTTTTCTTTATCATGCAACTCG
TAGGACAGGTTCCGGCAGCGCTCTGGGTCATTTTCGGCGAGGACCGCTTTCGCTGGAGCGCGACGATGAT
CGGCCTGTCGCTTGCGGTATTCGGAATCTTGCACGCCCTCGCTCAAGCCTTCGTCACGGGCCCCGCCACC
AAACGTTTCGGCGAGAAGCAGGCCATTATCGCGGGCATGGCGGCCGACGCGCTGGGCTACGTCTTGCTGG
CGTTCGCGACGCGCGGCTGGATGGCCTTCCCCATTATGATTCTTCTCGCTTCCGGCGGCATCGGTATGCC
CGCGTTGCAGGCCATGCTGTCCCGCCAAGTAGATGACGACCATCAGGGACAGCTTCAAGGGTCGCTCGCG
GCTCTTACCAGCCTCACTTCGATCATTGGACCGCTGATCGTCACGGCGATTTATGCCGCCTCGGCGAGCA
CATGGAACGGGTTGGCATGGATTGTAGGTGCCGCCCTTTACCTTGTCTGCCTCCCCGCGTTGCGTCGCGG
TGCATGGAGCCGGGCCACCTCGACCTAATAATACTAGCTCCGGCAAAAAAACGGGCAAGGTGTCACCACC
CTGCCCTTTTTCTTTAAAACCGAAAAGATTACTTCGCGTTTGCCACCTGACGTCTAAGAAAAGGAATATT
CAGCAATTTGCCCGTGCCGAAGAAAGGCCCACCCGTGAAGGTGAGCCAGTGAGTTGATTGCTACGTAATT
AGTTAGTTAGCCCTTAGTGACTCGAATTCGCGGCCGCTTCTAGAGTTATGACAACTTGACGGCTACATCA
TTCACTTTTTCTTCACAACCGGCACGGAACTCGCTCGGGCTGGCCCCGGTGCATTTTTTAAATACCCGCG
AGAAATAGAGTTGATCGTCAAAACCAACATTGCGACCGACGGTGGCGATAGGCATCCGGGTGGTGCTCAA
AAGCAGCTTCGCCTGGCTGATACGTTGGTCCTCGCGCCAGCTTAAGACGCTAATCCCTAACTGCTGGCGG
AAAAGATGTGACAGACGCGACGGCGACAAGCAAACATGCTGTGCGACGCTGGCGATATCAAAATTGCTGT
CTGCCAGGTGATCGCTGATGTACTGACAAGCCTCGCGTACCCGATTATCCATCGGTGGATGGAGCGACTC
GTTAATCGCTTCCATGCGCCGCAGTAACAATTGCTCAAGCAGATTTATCGCCAGCAGCTCCGAATAGCGC
CCTTCCCCTTGCCCGGCGTTAATGATTTGCCCAAACAGGTCGCTGAAATGCGGCTGGTGCGCTTCATCCG
GGCGAAAGAACCCCGTATTGGCAAATATTGACGGCCAGTTAAGCCATTCATGCCAGTAGGCGCGCGGACG
AAAGTAAACCCACTGGTGATACCATTCGCGAGCCTCCGGATGACGACCGTAGTGATGAATCTCTCCTGGC
GGGAACAGCAAAATATCACCCGGTCGGCAAACAAATTCTCGTCCCTGATTTTTCACCACCCCCTGACCGC
GAATGGTGAGATTGAGAATATAACCTTTCATTCCCAGCGGTCGGTCGATAAAAAAATCGAGATAACCGTT
GGCCTCAATCGGCGTTAAACCCGCCACCAGATGGGCATTAAACGAGTATCCCGGCAGCAGGGGATCATTT
TGCGCTTCAGCCATACTTTTCATACTCCCGCCATTCAGAGAAGAAACCAATTGTCCATATTGCATCAGAC
ATTGCCGTCACTGCGTCTTTTACTGGCACTTCTCGCTAACCAAACCGGTAACCCCGCTTATTAAAAGCAT
TCTGTAACAAAGCGGGACCAAAGCCATGACAAAAACGCGTAACAAAAGTGTCTATAATCACGGCAGAAAA
GTCCACATTGATTATTTGCACGGCGTCACACTTTGCTATGCCATAGCATTTTTATCCATAAGATTAGCGG
ATCCTACCTGACGCTTTTTATCGCAACTCTCTACTGTTTCTCCATTACTAGAGTCACACAGGACTACTAG
ATGAATGAAACCGATCCTGATCTGGAACTGCTGAAACGTATTGGTAATAATGATGCACAGGCCGTTAAAG
AAATGGTTACCCGTAAACTGCCTCGTCTGCTGGCACTGGCAAGTCGCCTGCTGGGTGATGCAGATGAAGC
ACGTGATATTGCACAAGAAAGTTTTCTGCGCATTTGGAAACAGGCAGCAAGCTGGCGTAGCGAACAGGCA
CGTTTTGATACCTGGCTGCATCGTGTTGCACTGAATCTGTGTTATGATCGTCTGCGTCGTCGTAAAGAAC
ATGTGCCGGTTGATAGCGAACATGCCTGTGAAGCACTGGATACCCGTCCGGCACCGGATGAACAGCTGGA
AGCAAGCGCACAGAGCCGTCGTATGGCACAGGCACTGGATCAGCTGCCGGATCGTCAGCGTGAAGCAATT
GTTCTGCAGTATTATCAAGAACTGAGCAATACCGAAGCAGCAGCACTGATGCAAATTAGCGTTGAAGCCC
TGGAAAGCCTGCTGAGCCGTGCACGTCGTAATCTGCGTAGCCATCTGGCCGAAGCACCGGGTGCAGATCT
GAGCGGTCGTCGCAAACCGTAATACTAGAGAACGCATGAGAAAGCCCCCGGAAGATCACCTTCCGGGGGC
TTTTTTATTGCGCTACTAGTAGCGGCCGCTGCAGGAGTCACTAAGGGTTAGTTAGTTAGATTAGCAGAAA
GTCAAAAGCCTCCGACCGGAGGCTTTTGACTAAAACTTCCCTTGGGGTTATCATTGGGGCTCACTCAAAG
GCGGTAATCAGATAAAAAAAATCCTTAGCTTTCGCTAAGGATGATTTCTGCTAGAGATGGAATAGACTGG
ATGGAGGCGGATAAAGTTGCAGGACCACTTCTGCGCTCGGCCCTTCCGGCTGGCTGGTTTATTGCTGATA
AATCTGGAGCCGGTGAGCGTGGATCTCGCGGTATCATTGCAGCACTGGGGCCAGATGGTAAGCCCTCCCG
TATCGTAGTTATCTACACGACGGGGAGTCAGGCAACTATGGATGAACGAAATAGACAGATCGCTGAGATA
GGTGCCTCACTGATTAAGCATTGGTAACTGTCAGACCAAGTTTACTCATATATACTTTAGATTGATTTAA
AACTTCATTTTTAATTTAAAAGGATCTAGGTGAAGATCCTTTTTGATAATCTCATGACCAAAATCCCTTA
ACGTGAGTTTTCGTTCCACTGAGCGTCAGACCCCTTAATAAGATGATCTTCTTGAGATCGTTTTGGTCTG
CGCGTAATCTCTTGCTCTGAAAACGAAAAAACCGCCTTGCAGGGCGGTTTTCGAAGGTTCTCTGAGCTAC
CAACTCTTTGAACCGAGGTAACTGGCTTGGAGGAGCGCAGTCACCAAAACTTGTCCTTTCAGTTTAGCCT
TAACCGGCGCATGACTTCAAGACTAACTCCTCTAAATCAATTACCAGTGGCTGCTGCCAGTGGTGCTTTT
GCATGTCTTTCCGGGTTGGACTCAAGACGATAGTTACCGGATAAGGCGCAGCGGTCGGACTGAACGGGGG
GTTCGTGCATACAGTCCAGCTTGGAGCGAACTGCCTACCCGGAACTGAGTGTCAGGCGTGGAATGAGACA
AACGCGGCCATAACAGCGGAATGACACCGGTAAACCGAAAGGCAGGAACAGGAGAGCGCACGAGGGAGCC
GCCAGGGGGAAACGCCTGGTATCTTTATAGTCCTGTCGGGTTTCGCCACCACTGATTTGAGCGTCAGATT
TCGTGATGCTTGTCAGGGGGGCGGAGCCTATGGAAAAACGGCTTTGCCGCGGCCCTCTCACTTCCCTGTT
AAGTATCTTCCTGGCATCTTCCAGGAAATCTCCGCCCCGTTCGTAAGCCATTTCCGCTCGCCGCAGTCGA
ACGACCGAGCGTAGCGAGTCAGTGAGCGAGGAAGCGGAATATATCCTGTATCACATATTCTGCTGACGCA
CCGGTGCAGCCTTTTTTCTCCTGCCACATGAAGCACTTCACTGACACCCTCATCAGTGCCAACATAGTAA
GCCAGTATACACTCCGCTAGCGCTGAGGTCTGCCTCGTGAAGAAGGTGTTGCTGACTCATACCAGGCCTG
AATCGCCCCATCATCCAGCCAGAAAGTGAGGGAGCCACGGTTGATGAGAGCTTTGTTGTAGGTGGACCAG
TTGGTGATTTTGAACTTTTGCTTTGCCACGGAACGGTCTGCGTTGTCGGGAAGATGCGTGATCTGATCCT
TCAACTCAGCAAAAGTTCGATTTATTCAACAAAGCCACGTTGTGTCTCAAAATCTCTGATGTTACATTGC
ACAAGATAAAAATATATCATCATGAACAATAAAACTGTCTGCTTACATAAACAGTAATACAAGGGGTGTT
Features (pLannotate 1.2.2; 14 found; start..end, strand, type, name):
     22..50      +  promoter       tet promoter: E. coli promoter for tetracycline efflux protein gene
     98..1286    +  CDS            TcR (fragment): tetracycline efflux protein; tet; confers resistance to tetracycline
   1299..1358    +  terminator     his operon terminator: This putative transcriptin terminator from the E. coli his operon has a 2-bp deletion introduced during synthesis. Its efficiency has not been determined.
   1418..1447    -  terminator     T3Te terminator: phage T3 early transcription terminator
   1494..1515    +  misc_feature   BioBrick prefix: BioBrick prefix for parts that do not start with "ATG"
   1516..2394    -  CDS            araC: L-arabinose regulatory protein; araC
   2540..2705    +  promoter       araBAD promoter: araBAD; promoter of the L-arabinose operon of E. coli; the araC regulatory gene is transcribed in the opposite direction (Guzman et al., 1995)
   3374..3394    +  misc_feature   BioBrick suffix: universal suffix for all parts
   3430..3461    +  terminator     tonB terminator: bidirectional E. coli tonB-P14 transcription terminator
   3508..3548    -  terminator     bacterial terminator (fragment): putative bacterial transcription terminator
   3561..3806    +  CDS            bla(M) (fragment): β-lactamase lacking the signal sequence; bla(M); allows cytosolic expression of β-lactamase
   3972..4516    +  rep_origin     p15A ori: Plasmids containing the medium-copy-number p15A origin of replication can be propagated in E. coli cells that contain a second plasmid with the ColE1 origin.
   4604..4659    +  rep_origin     RSF ori (fragment): Plasmids containing the RSF 1030 origin of replication can be propagated in E. coli cells that contain additional plasmids with compatible origins.
   4758..4784    -  misc_feature   bom (fragment): basis of mobility region from pBR322
