[The description below was written by a language model from this plasmid's Addgene catalogue record and pLannotate feature annotations shown in this document.]
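Description:
IBMc071 is a bacterial expression plasmid of about 5.1 kb, built on pSB3T5(BsaI-), a BioBrick-format backbone from which BsaI sites have been removed. It replicates in E. coli from a p15A origin, which the record lists as low copy and which is compatible with ColE1-type plasmids, so it can be maintained alongside other constructs. Selection is by tetracycline, through a tet efflux gene driven by its own promoter. The cloning region is bracketed by the BioBrick prefix and suffix and insulated by flanking transcription terminators (his operon, T3Te, tonB and another putative bacterial terminator). The annotation also picks up short fragments of β-lactamase, an RSF origin and the pBR322 bom region. These look like backbone remnants, and ampicillin resistance is not recorded.

The payload is an arabinose-inducible expression unit. araC is encoded on the reverse strand and is transcribed divergently from the araBAD (PBAD) promoter, here in a version lacking SapI sites. According to the insert name, PBAD drives a "B33" element, which is presumably a ribosome binding site although the record does not define it. This is followed by ECF20, an extracytoplasmic function sigma factor, and a terminator. The feature table does not annotate the ECF20 coding sequence, but an unannotated stretch between the promoter and the BioBrick suffix is where it would lie.

The stated purpose is to supply expression elements free of Type IIS restriction sites for a protein that is to be split in the depositors' "IBM" workflow, which the associated publication links to systematic insertion of split inteins. Removing the BsaI and SapI sites presumably keeps the plasmid compatible with Type IIS-based cloning steps. The resulting split ECF20 variants relate to the Boolean logic gate engineering and basal activity reduction described in that work.
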