Addgene plasmid #161943: IBMc071
Purpose: Contains Type IIS restriction site free elements for expressing protein to be split in IBM. ECF20 expression plasmid
Depositing lab: Baojun Wang. Depositing organization: University of Edinburgh. Publication: A systematic approach to inserting split inteins for Boolean logic gate engineering and basal activity reduction. Ho TYH, Shao A, Lu Z, Savilahti H, Menolascina F, Wang L, Dalchau N, Wang B. Nat Commun. 2021 Apr 13;12(1):2200. doi: 10.1038/s41467-021-22404-9. PubMed 33850130.
Backbone
  Vector backbone: pSB3T5(BsaI-)
  Backbone manufacturer: Baojun Wang's Lab
  Vector type: Bacterial Expression
Growth in bacteria
  Bacterial resistance: Tetracycline, 10 μg/mL
  Growth temperature: 37°C
  Growth strain: DH5alpha
  Copy number: Low Copy
Gene/Insert
  Gene/Insert name: pSB3T5(BsaI-)-PBAD(SapI-)-B33-ECF20-T
  Species: Synthetic
  Promoter: PBAD
  Cloning method: Gibson Cloning
  Sequencing primers: 5′ VF2 - TGCCACCTGACGTCTAAGAA; 3′ VR - ATTACCGCCTTTGAGTGAGC
Terms and licenses: Academic/Nonprofit Terms; Industry Terms: Not Available to Industry
How to cite: IBMc071 was a gift from Baojun Wang (Addgene plasmid # 161943 ; http://n2t.net/addgene:161943 ; RRID:Addgene_161943)
